>Addgene plasmid #142014 | TFORF2294 | addgene full sequence | sequence record 395927 | Addgene NGS Result
TTAATGTAGTCTTATGCAATACTCTTGTAGTCTTGCAACATGGTAACGATGAGTTAGCAACATGCCTTAC
AAGGAGAGAAAAAGCACCGTGCATGCCGATTGGTGGAAGTAAGGTGGTACGATCGTGCCTTATTAGGAAG
GCAACAGACGGGTCTGACATGGATTGGACGAACCACTGAATTGCCGCATTGCAGAGATATTGTATTTAAG
TGCCTAGCTCGATACATAAACGGGTCTCTCTGGTTAGACCAGATCTGAGCCTGGGAGCTCTCTGGCTAAC
TAGGGAACCCACTGCTTAAGCCTCAATAAAGCTTGCCTTGAGTGCTTCAAGTAGTGTGTGCCCGTCTGTT
GTGTGACTCTGGTAACTAGAGATCCCTCAGACCCTTTTAGTCAGTGTGGAAAATCTCTAGCAGTGGCGCC
CGAACAGGGACTTGAAAGCGAAAGGGAAACCAGAGGAGCTCTCTCGACGCAGGACTCGGCTTGCTGAAGC
GCGCACGGCAAGAGGCGAGGGGCGGCGACTGGTGAGTACGCCAAAAATTTTGACTAGCGGAGGCTAGAAG
GAGAGAGATGGGTGCGAGAGCGTCAGTATTAAGCGGGGGAGAATTAGATCGCGATGGGAAAAAATTCGGT
TAAGGCCAGGGGGAAAGAAAAAATATAAATTAAAACATATAGTATGGGCAAGCAGGGAGCTAGAACGATT
CGCAGTTAATCCTGGCCTGTTAGAAACATCAGAAGGCTGTAGACAAATACTGGGACAGCTACAACCATCC
CTTCAGACAGGATCAGAAGAACTTAGATCATTATATAATACAGTAGCAACCCTCTATTGTGTGCATCAAA
GGATAGAGATAAAAGACACCAAGGAAGCTTTAGACAAGATAGAGGAAGAGCAAAACAAAAGTAAGACCAC
CGCACAGCAAGCGGCCGCTGATCTTCAGACCTGGAGGAGGAGATATGAGGGACAATTGGAGAAGTGAATT
ATATAAATATAAAGTAGTAAAAATTGAACCATTAGGAGTAGCACCCACCAAGGCAAAGAGAAGAGTGGTG
CAGAGAGAAAAAAGAGCAGTGGGAATAGGAGCTTTGTTCCTTGGGTTCTTGGGAGCAGCAGGAAGCACTA
TGGGCGCAGCGTCAATGACGCTGACGGTACAGGCCAGACAATTATTGTCTGGTATAGTGCAGCAGCAGAA
CAATTTGCTGAGGGCTATTGAGGCGCAACAGCATCTGTTGCAACTCACAGTCTGGGGCATCAAGCAGCTC
CAGGCAAGAATCCTGGCTGTGGAAAGATACCTAAAGGATCAACAGCTCCTGGGGATTTGGGGTTGCTCTG
GAAAACTCATTTGCACCACTGCTGTGCCTTGGAATGCTAGTTGGAGTAATAAATCTCTGGAACAGATTTG
GAATCACACGACCTGGATGGAGTGGGACAGAGAAATTAACAATTACACAAGCTTAATACACTCCTTAATT
GAAGAATCGCAAAACCAGCAAGAAAAGAATGAACAAGAATTATTGGAATTAGATAAATGGGCAAGTTTGT
GGAATTGGTTTAACATAACAAATTGGCTGTGGTATATAAAATTATTCATAATGATAGTAGGAGGCTTGGT
AGGTTTAAGAATAGTTTTTGCTGTACTTTCTATAGTGAATAGAGTTAGGCAGGGATATTCACCATTATCG
TTTCAGACCCACCTCCCAACCCCGAGGGGACCCATGCATTGCATCTCAATTAGTCAGCAACCAGGTGTGG
AAAGTCCCCAGGCTCCCCAGCAGGCAGAAGTATGCAAAGCATGCGTCTCAATTAGTCAGCAACCATAGTC
CCGCCCCTAACTCCGCCCATCCCGCCCCTAACTCCGCCCAGTTCCGCCCATTCTCCGCCCCATGGCTGAC
TAATTTTTTTTATTTATGCAGAGGCCGAGGCCGCCTCGGCCTCTGAGCTATTCCAGAAGTAGTGAGGAGG
CTTTTTTGGAGGCCTAGGCTTTTGCAAAAAGCTTTCTAGAGGTACCACCGGAGCTTACCATGACCGAGTA
CAAGCCCACGGTGCGCCTCGCCACCCGCGACGACGTCCCCAGGGCCGTACGCACCCTCGCCGCCGCGTTC
GCCGACTACCCCGCCACGCGCCACACCGTCGATCCGGACCGCCACATCGAGCGGGTCACCGAGCTGCAAG
AACTCTTCCTCACGCGCGTCGGGCTCGACATCGGCAAGGTGTGGGTCGCGGACGACGGCGCCGCCGTGGC
GGTCTGGACCACGCCGGAGAGCGTCGAAGCGGGGGCGGTGTTCGCCGAGATCGGCCCGCGCATGGCCGAG
TTGAGCGGTTCCCGGCTGGCCGCGCAGCAACAGATGGAAGGCCTCCTGGCGCCGCACCGGCCCAAGGAGC
CCGCGTGGTTCCTGGCCACCGTCGGCGTCTCGCCCGACCACCAGGGCAAGGGTCTGGGCAGCGCCGTCGT
GCTCCCCGGAGTGGAGGCGGCCGAGCGCGCCGGGGTGCCCGCCTTCCTGGAGACCTCCGCGCCCCGCAAC
CTCCCCTTCTACGAGCGGCTCGGCTTCACCGTCACCGCCGACGTCGAGGTGCCCGAAGGACCGCGCACCT
GGTGCATGACCCGCAAGCCCGGTGCCAGTTAACGAATTCTAGATCTTGAGACAAATGGCAGTATTCATCC
ACAATTTTAAAAGAAAAGGGGGGATTGGGGGGTACAGTGCAGGGGAAAGAATAGTAGACATAATAGCAAC
AGACATACAAACTAAAGAATTACAAAAACAAATTACAAAAATTCAAAATTTTCGGGTTTATTACAGGGAC
AGCAGAGATCCACTTTGGCGCCGGCTCGAGGCCTGCAGGTGCAAAGATGGATAAAGTTTTAAACAGAGAG
GAATCTTTGCAGCTAATGGACCTTCTAGGTCTTGAAAGGAGTGGGAATTGGCTCCGGTGCCCGTCAGTGG
GCAGAGCGCACATCGCCCACAGTCCCCGAGAAGTTGGGGGGAGGGGTCGGCAATTGAACCGGTGCCTAGA
GAAGGTGGCGCGGGGTAAACTGGGAAAGTGATGTCGTGTACTGGCTCCGCCTTTTTCCCGAGGGTGGGGG
AGAACCGTATATAAGTGCAGTAGTCGCCGTGAACGTTCTTTTTCGCAACGGGTTTGCCGCCAGAACACAG
GTAAGTGCCGTGTGTGGTTCCCGCGGGCCTGGCCTCTTTACGGGTTATGGCCCTTGCGTGCCTTGAATTA
CTTCCACCTGGCTGCAGTACGTGATTCTTGATCCCGAGCTTCGGGTTGGAAGTGGGTGGGAGAGTTCGAG
GCCTTGCGCTTAAGGAGCCCCTTCGCCTCGTGCTTGAGTTGAGGCCTGGCCTGGGCGCTGGGGCCGCCGC
GTGCGAATCTGGTGGCACCTTCGCGCCTGTCTCGCTGCTTTCGATAAGTCTCTAGCCATTTAAAATTTTT
GATGACCTGCTGCGACGCTTTTTTTCTGGCAAGATAGTCTTGTAAATGCGGGCCAAGATCTGCACACTGG
TATTTCGGTTTTTGGGGCCGCGGGCGGCGACGGGGCCCGTGCGTCCCAGCGCACATGTTCGGCGAGGCGG
GGCCTGCGAGCGCGGCCACCGAGAATCGGACGGGGGTAGTCTCAAGCTGGCCGGCCTGCTCTGGTGCCTG
GCCTCGCGCCGCCGTGTATCGCCCCGCCCTGGGCGGCAAGGCTGGCCCGGTCGGCACCAGTTGCGTGAGC
GGAAAGATGGCCGCTTCCCGGCCCTGCTGCAGGGAGCTCAAAATGGAGGACGCGGCGCTCGGGAGAGCGG
GCGGGTGAGTCACCCACACAAAGGAAAAGGGCCTTTCCGTCCTCAGCCGTCGCTTCATGTGACTCCACGG
AGTACCGGGCGCCGTCCAGGCACCTCGATTAGTTCTCGAGCTTTTGGAGTACGTCGTCTTTAGGTTGGGG
GGAGGGGTTTTATGCGATGGAGTTTCCCCACACTGAGTGGGTGGAGACTGAAGTTAGGCCAGCTTGGCAC
TTGATGTAATTCTCCTTGGAATTTGCCCTTTTTGAGTTTGGATCTTGGTTCATTCTCAAGCCTCAGACAG
TGGTTCAAAGTTTTTTTCTTCCATTTCAGGTGTCGTGAGGCTAGCACCGCCACCATGGCAGATGAGGAAG
AAGACCCCACGTTTGAGGAAGAAAATGAAGAAATTGGAGGAGGTGCAGAAGGTGGACAGGGTAAAAGAAA
GAGACTTTTTTCTAAAGAATTGCGATGTATGATGTATGGCTTTGGGGATGACCAGAATCCTTATACTGAG
TCAGTGGATATTCTTGAAGATCTTGTCATAGAGTTTATCACTGAAATGACTCACAAGGCAATGTCAATTG
GAAGACAAGGTCGAGTACAAGTTGAAGATATCGTCTTCTTGATTCGAAAGGACCCAAGGAAGTTTGCCAG
GGTTAAAGACTTGCTTACTATGAATGAAGAATTGAAACGAGCTAGAAAAGCATTTGATGAAGCAAATTAT
GGATCTTAGTAATGAACTAGTCCGTAACTTGAAAGTATTTCGATTTCTTGGCTTTATATATCTTGTGGAA
AGGACGAATTTGAAGCTTCGTACCAGAAATAACGCGTTAAGTCGACAATCAACCTCTGGATTACAAAATT
TGTGAAAGATTGACTGGTATTCTTAACTATGTTGCTCCTTTTACGCTATGTGGATACGCTGCTTTAATGC
CTTTGTATCATGCTATTGCTTCCCGTATGGCTTTCATTTTCTCCTCCTTGTATAAATCCTGGTTGCTGTC
TCTTTATGAGGAGTTGTGGCCCGTTGTCAGGCAACGTGGCGTGGTGTGCACTGTGTTTGCTGACGCAACC
CCCACTGGTTGGGGCATTGCCACCACCTGTCAGCTCCTTTCCGGGACTTTCGCTTTCCCCCTCCCTATTG
CCACGGCGGAACTCATCGCCGCCTGCCTTGCCCGCTGCTGGACAGGGGCTCGGCTGTTGGGCACTGACAA
TTCCGTGGTGTTGTCGGGGAAATCATCGTCCTTTCCTTGGCTGCTCGCCTGTGTTGCCACCTGGATTCTG
CGCGGGACGTCCTTCTGCTACGTCCCTTCGGCCCTCAATCCAGCGGACCTTCCTTCCCGCGGCCTGCTGC
CGGCTCTGCGGCCTCTTCCGCGTCTTCGCCTTCGCCCTCAGACGAGTCGGATCTCCCTTTGGGCCGCCTC
CCCGCGTCGACTTTAAGACCAATGACTTACAAGGCAGCTGTAGATCTTAGCCACTTTTTAAAAGAAAAGG
GGGGACTGGAAGGGCTAATTCACTCCCAACGAAGACAAGATCTGCTTTTTGCTTGTACTGGGTCTCTCTG
GTTAGACCAGATCTGAGCCTGGGAGCTCTCTGGCTAACTAGGGAACCCACTGCTTAAGCCTCAATAAAGC
TTGCCTTGAGTGCTTCAAGTAGTGTGTGCCCGTCTGTTGTGTGACTCTGGTAACTAGAGATCCCTCAGAC
CCTTTTAGTCAGTGTGGAAAATCTCTAGCAGTACGTATAGTAGTTCATGTCATCTTATTATTCAGTATTT
ATAACTTGCAAAGAAATGAATATCAGAGAGTGAGAGGAACTTGTTTATTGCAGCTTATAATGGTTACAAA
TAAAGCAATAGCATCACAAATTTCACAAATAAAGCATTTTTTTCACTGCATTCTAGTTGTGGTTTGTCCA
AACTCATCAATGTATCTTATCATGTCTGGCTCTAGCTATCCCGCCCCTAACTCCGCCCATCCCGCCCCTA
ACTCCGCCCAGTTCCGCCCATTCTCCGCCCCATGGCTGACTAATTTTTTTTATTTATGCAGAGGCCGAGG
CCGCCTCGGCCTCTGAGCTATTCCAGAAGTAGTGAGGAGGCTTTTTTGGAGGCCTAGGGACGTACCCAAT
TCGCCCTATAGTGAGTCGTATTACGCGCGCTCACTGGCCGTCGTTTTACAACGTCGTGACTGGGAAAACC
CTGGCGTTACCCAACTTAATCGCCTTGCAGCACATCCCCCTTTCGCCAGCTGGCGTAATAGCGAAGAGGC
CCGCACCGATCGCCCTTCCCAACAGTTGCGCAGCCTGAATGGCGAATGGG
[124 nt withheld, positions 6071-6194]
C
[91 nt withheld, positions 6196-6286]
A
[49 nt withheld, positions 6288-6336]
CCTTTGACGTTGGAGTCCACGTTCTTT
[37 nt withheld, positions 6364-6400]
ACCCTATCTCGGTCTATTCTTTTGATTTATAAGGGATTTTGCCGATTTCGGCCTATTGGTTAAAAAATGA
GCTGATTTAACAAAAATTTAACGCGAATTTTAACAAAATATTAACGCTTACAATTTAGGTGGCACTTTTC
GGGGAAATGTGCGCGGAACCCCTATTTGTTTATTTTTCTAAATACATTCAAATATGTATCCGCTCATGAG
ACAATAACCCTGATAAATGCTTCAATAATATTGAAAAAGGAAGAGTATGAGTATTCAACATTTCCGTGTC
GCCCTTATTCCCTTTTTTGCGGCATTTTGCCTTCCTGTTTTTGCTCACCCAGAAACGCTGGTGAAAGTAA
AAGATGCTGAAGATCAGTTGGGTGCACGAGTGGGTTACATCGAACTGGATCTCAACAGCGGTAAGATCCT
TGAGAGTTTTCGCCCCGAAGAACGTTTTCCAATGATGAGCACTTTTAAAGTTCTGCTATGTGGCGCGGTA
TTATCCCGTATTGACGCCGGGCAAGAGCAACTCGGTCGCCGCATACACTATTCTCAGAATGACTTGGTTG
AGTACTCACCAGTCACAGAAAAGCATCTTACGGATGGCATGACAGTAAGAGAATTATGCAGTGCTGCCAT
AACCATGAGTGATAACACTGCGGCCAACTTACTTCTGACAACGATCGGAGGACCGAAGGAGCTAACCGCT
TTTTTGCACAACATGGGGGATCATGTAACTCGCCTTGATCGTTGGGAACCGGAGCTGAATGAAGCCATAC
CAAACGACGAGCGTGACACCACGATGCCTGTAGCAATGGCAACAACGTTGCGCAAACTATTAACTGGCGA
ACTACTTACTCTAGCTTCCCGGCAACAATTAATAGACTGGATGGAGGCGGATAAAGTTGCAGGACCACTT
CTGCGCTCGGCCCTTCCGGCTGGCTGGTTTATTGCTGATAAATCTGGAGCCGGTGAGCGTGGGTCTCGCG
GTATCATTGCAGCACTGGGGCCAGATGGTAAGCCCTCCCGTATCGTAGTTATCTACACGACGGGGAGTCA
GGCAACTATGGATGAACGAAATAGACAGATCGCTGAGATAGGTGCCTCACTGATTAAGCATTGGTAACTG
TCAGACCAAGTTTACTCATATATACTTTAGATTGATTTAAAACTTCATTTTTAATTTAAAAGGATCTAGG
TGAAGATCCTTTTTGATAATCTCATGACCAAAATCCCTTAACGTGAGTTTTCGTTCCACTGAGCGTCAGA
CCCCGTAGAAAAGATCAAAGGATCTTCTTGAGATCCTTTTTTTCTGCGCGTAATCTGCTGCTTGCAAACA
AAAAAACCACCGCTACCAGCGGTGGTTTGTTTGCCGGATCAAGAGCTACCAACTCTTTTTCCGAAGGTAA
CTGGCTTCAGCAGAGCGCAGATACCAAATACTGTTCTTCTAGTGTAGCCGTAGTTAGGCCACCACTTCAA
GAACTCTGTAGCACCGCCTACATACCTCGCTCTGCTAATCCTGTTACCAGTGGCTGCTGCCAGTGGCGAT
AAGTCGTGTCTTACCGGGTTGGACTCAAGACGATAGTTACCGGATAAGGCGCAGCGGTCGGGCTGAACGG
GGGGTTCGTGCACACAGCCCAGCTTGGAGCGAACGACCTACACCGAACTGAGATACCTACAGCGTGAGCT
ATGAGAAAGCGCCACGCTTCCCGAAGGGAGAAAGGCGGACAGGTATCCGGTAAGCGGCAGGGTCGGAACA
GGAGAGCGCACGAGGGAGCTTCCAGGGGGAAACGCCTGGTATCTTTATAGTCCTGTCGGGTTTCGCCACC
TCTGACTTGAGCGTCGATTTTTGTGATGCTCGTCAGGGGGGCGGAGCCTATGGAAAAACGCCAGCAACGC
GGCCTTTTTACGGTTCCTGGCCTTTTGCTGGCCTTTTGCTCACATGTTCTTTCCTGCGTTATCCCCTGAT
TCTGTGGATAACCGTATTACCGCCTTTGAGTGAGCTGATACCGCTCGCCGCAGCCGAACGACCGAGCGCA
GCGAGTCAGTGAGCGAGGAAGCGGAAGAGCGCCCAATACGCAAACCGCCTCTCCCCGCGCGTTGGCCGAT
TCATTAATGCAGCTGGCACGACAGGTTTCCCGACTGGAAAGCGGGCAGTGAGCGCAACGCAATTAATGTG
AGTTAGCTCACTCATTAGGCACCCCAGGCTTTACACTTTATGCTTCCGGCTCGTATGTTGTGTGGAATTG
TGAGCGGATAACAATTTCACACAGGAAACAGCTATGACCATGATTACGCCAAGCGCGCAATTAACCCTCA
CTAAAGGGAACAAAAGCTGGAGCTGCAAGC
Features (pLannotate 1.2.2; 31 found; start..end, strand, type, name):
      5..231     +  promoter       RSV promoter: Rous sarcoma virus enhancer/promoter
    232..412     +  LTR            5' LTR (truncated): truncated 5' long terminal repeat (LTR) from HIV-1
    459..584     +  misc_feature   HIV-1 Ψ: packaging signal of human immunodeficiency virus type 1
    568..931     +  CDS            HIV-1 gag (fragment): gag protein from human immunodeficiency virus 1; gag
   1077..1310    +  misc_feature   RRE: The Rev response element (RRE) of HIV-1 allows for Rev-dependent mRNA export from the nucleus to the cytoplasm.
   1687..1713    +  CDS            Rev (fragment): human immunodeficiency virus 1 (HIV-1) Rev protein; rev; enhances nuclear export of unspliced and incompletely spliced viral mRNAs
   1720..1743    +  promoter       SV40 promoter (fragment): SV40 early promoter
   1744..1815    +  promoter       SV40 promoter (fragment): SV40 enhancer and early promoter
   1839..1974    +  rep_origin     SV40 ori: SV40 origin of replication
   2020..2616    +  CDS            PuroR (fragment): puromycin N-acetyltransferase; pac from Streptomyces; confers resistance to puromycin
   2665..2782    +  misc_feature   cPPT/CTS: central polypurine tract and central termination sequence of HIV-1
   2847..2913    +  CDS            small t antigen (fragment): SV40 (simian virus 40) small t antigen
   2920..4098    +  promoter       EF-1α promoter: strong constitutive promoter for human elongation factor EF-1α
   4115..4486    +  CDS            TAF13: TAF13_HUMAN - Also known as TAF2K From Homo sapiens (Human).
   4502..4555    +  promoter       U6 promoter (fragment): RNA polymerase III promoter for human U6 snRNA
   4597..5185    +  misc_feature   WPRE: woodchuck hepatitis virus posttranscriptional regulatory element
   5236..5255    +  misc_feature   cPPT/CTS (fragment): central polypurine tract and central termination sequence of HIV-1
   5257..5490    +  LTR            3' LTR (ΔU3): self-inactivating 3' long terminal repeat (LTR) from HIV-1
   5568..5689    +  polyA_signal   SV40 poly(A) signal: SV40 polyadenylation signal
   5729..5864    +  rep_origin     SV40 ori: SV40 origin of replication
   5885..5903    -  promoter       T7 promoter: promoter for bacteriophage T7 RNA polymerase
   5911..6066    +  CDS            lacZα (fragment): LacZα fragment of β-galactosidase; lacZ fragment
   6071..6499    +  rep_origin     f1 ori (sequence partly withheld): f1 bacteriophage origin of replication; arrow indicates direction of (+) strand synthesis
   6552..6656    +  promoter       AmpR promoter: bla
   6657..7517    +  CDS            AmpR: β-lactamase; bla; confers resistance to ampicillin, carbenicillin, and related antibiotics
   7688..8276    +  rep_origin     ori: high-copy-number ColE1/pMB1/pBR322/pUC origin of replication
   8459..8551    +  CDS            lacI (fragment): lac repressor; lacI; The lac repressor binds to the lac operator to inhibit transcription in E. coli. This inhibition can be relieved by adding lactose or isopropyl-β-D-thiogalactopyranoside (IPTG).
   8564..8585    +  protein_bind   CAP binding site: CAP binding activates transcription in the presence of cAMP. E. coli catabolite activator protein
   8600..8630    +  promoter       lac promoter: promoter for the E. coli lac operon
   8638..8654    +  protein_bind   lac operator: The lac repressor binds to the lac operator to inhibit transcription in E. coli. This inhibition can be relieved by adding lactose or isopropyl-β-D-thiogalactopyranoside (IPTG). lac repressor encoded by lacI
   8699..8717    +  promoter       T3 promoter: promoter for bacteriophage T3 RNA polymerase
