[The description below was written by a language model from this plasmid's Addgene catalogue record and pLannotate feature annotations shown in this document.]
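Description:
TFORF2294 is a lentiviral mammalian expression plasmid built on the pLX_TRC317 backbone and carrying the human TAF13 open reading frame, one member of a barcoded transcription factor ORF collection. The sequenced record is 8,740 nt. In bacteria it replicates from a high-copy ColE1/pUC-type origin and is selected with ampicillin through the β-lactamase gene. An f1 origin and remnants of a lac/lacZα cloning region flanked by T7 and T3 promoters are also present in the plasmid backbone. The depositor notes that the plasmid can recombine, which is a common concern with LTR-containing vectors.

The viral portion has a third-generation, self-inactivating layout. An RSV promoter drives a truncated HIV-1 5' LTR, followed by the Ψ packaging signal with a gag fragment, the Rev response element, a cPPT/CTS and a ΔU3 3' LTR, with an SV40 polyadenylation signal downstream. Within the transfer region there are two expression units. An SV40 early promoter/origin segment sits upstream of the puromycin N-acetyltransferase gene, allowing selection of transduced cells. The strong constitutive EF-1α promoter drives the TAF13 coding sequence, which is followed by a WPRE to enhance transcript expression. The catalogue states that each ORF in the collection is paired with a unique 24-bp barcode. The barcode is not annotated in the feature table, so its position is not recorded. A short U6 promoter fragment is annotated between the ORF and the WPRE.

The construct is intended for overexpressing TAF13 in mammalian cells after lentiviral delivery. It is suited to pooled screens, where the barcode identifies which transcription factor each cell received.
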