Addgene plasmid #142014: TFORF2294
Purpose: Lentiviral vector for overexpressing transcription factor ORFs with unique 24-bp barcodes. Barcodes facilitate identification of transcription factors in pooled screens.
Depositing lab: Feng Zhang. Depositing organization: Broad Institute. Publication: A transcription factor atlas of directed differentiation. Joung J, Ma S, Tay T, Geiger-Schuller KR, Kirchgatterer PC, Verdine VK, Guo B, Arias-Garcia MA, Allen WE, Singh A, Kuksenko O, Abudayyeh OO, Gootenberg JS, Fu Z, Macrae RK, Buenrostro JD, Regev A, Zhang F. Cell. 2023 Jan 5;186(1):209-229.e26. doi: 10.1016/j.cell.2022.11.026. PubMed 36608654.
Backbone
  Vector backbone: pLX_TRC317
  Backbone manufacturer: Broad Institute Genetic Perturbation Platform
  Backbone size w/o insert (bp): 8264
  Vector type: Mammalian Expression, Lentiviral
  Selectable markers: Puromycin
Growth in bacteria
  Bacterial resistance: Ampicillin, 100 μg/mL
  Growth temperature: 37°C
  Growth strain: NEB Stable
  Copy number: High Copy
Gene/Insert
  Gene/Insert name: TAF13
  Species: H. sapiens (human)
  Insert size (bp): 476
  Entrez Gene: TAF13 (a.k.a. TAF(II)18, TAF2K, TAFII-18, TAFII18)
  Promoter: EF1a
  Cloning method: Unknown
  Sequencing primers: 5′ GGGTGGAGACTGAAGTTAGGCCAG; 3′ CACATAGCGTAAAAGGAGCAACATAG
Terms and licenses: Academic/Nonprofit Terms; Industry Terms: Not Available to Industry
Depositor comments: NM_005645,ENST00000461096,ENST00000338366 . The transcription factor ORF portion of this plasmid was synthesized by Genewiz. Please test multiple small colonies in case of plasmid recombination. To make this collection available in a timely manner, a portion of this collection was not fully sequenced by Addgene. If an Addgene verified full plasmid sequence is not available, please contact us prior to placing an order to request the full sequence.
How to cite: TFORF2294 was a gift from Feng Zhang (Addgene plasmid # 142014 ; http://n2t.net/addgene:142014 ; RRID:Addgene_142014)
