>Addgene plasmid #142014 | TFORF2294 | depositor partial sequence | sequence record 278179 | Insert
ACCGCCACCATGGCAGATGAGGAAGAAGACCCCACGTTTGAGGAAGAAAATGAAGAAATTGGAGGAGGTG
CAGAAGGTGGACAGGGTAAAAGAAAGAGACTTTTTTCTAAAGAATTGCGATGTATGATGTATGGCTTTGG
GGATGACCAGAATCCTTATACTGAGTCAGTGGATATTCTTGAAGATCTTGTCATAGAGTTTATCACTGAA
ATGACTCACAAGGCAATGTCAATTGGAAGACAAGGTCGAGTACAAGTTGAAGATATCGTCTTCTTGATTC
GAAAGGACCCAAGGAAGTTTGCCAGGGTTAAAGACTTGCTTACTATGAATGAAGAATTGAAACGAGCTAG
AAAAGCATTTGATGAAGCAAATTATGGATCTTAGTAATGAACTAGTCCGTAACTTGAAAGTATTTCGATT
TCTTGGCTTTATATATCTTGTGGAAAGGACGAATTTGAAGCTTCGTACCAGAAATA
