>Addgene plasmid #142014 | TFORF2294 | depositor partial sequence | sequence record 278180 | Barcode
ATTTGAAGCTTCGTACCAGAAATA
